Addgene plasmid #54712: mPA-GFP-N1
Purpose: (Empty Backbone) Localization: N1 Cloning Vector, Excitation: 400 / 504, Emission: 515 / 517
Depositing lab: Michael Davidson. Depositing organization: Florida State University, Tallahassee.
Backbone
  Vector backbone: mPA-GFP-N1
  Backbone size (bp): 4750
  Vector type: Mammalian Expression
  Selectable markers: Neomycin (select with G418)
  Tag / fusion protein: mPA-GFP (C terminal on backbone)
Growth in bacteria
  Bacterial resistance: Kanamycin, 50 μg/mL
  Growth temperature: 37°C
  Growth strain: DH5alpha
  Copy number: High Copy
Gene/Insert
  Gene/Insert name: None
  Tag / fusion protein: mPA-GFP (C terminal on backbone)
Terms and licenses: Academic/Nonprofit Terms; Industry Terms
Depositor comments: . Excitation = 400 / 504; Emission = 515 / 517
How to cite: mPA-GFP-N1 was a gift from Michael Davidson (Addgene plasmid # 54712 ; http://n2t.net/addgene:54712 ; RRID:Addgene_54712)
