[The description below was written by a language model from this plasmid's Addgene catalogue record.]
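Description:
mPA-GFP-N1 is an empty mammalian expression backbone of about 4.75 kb, designed for building fusions to monomeric photoactivatable GFP (mPA-GFP). It carries no insert. The "N1" designation and the catalogue's tag entry indicate that the fluorescent protein coding sequence sits downstream of the cloning site, so a gene of interest cloned in frame ends up with mPA-GFP at its C terminus. The plasmid is maintained in E. coli at high copy number under kanamycin selection. It also carries a neomycin resistance marker, so transfected mammalian cells can be selected with G418, for example to derive stable lines. The record does not name the promoter driving the fusion, the polyadenylation signal or the origins of replication, and no feature table is provided to confirm them.

The payload is the photoactivatable reporter itself. The record lists paired spectral values, with excitation at 400 and 504 nm and emission at 515 and 517 nm. These fit the two states of a photoactivatable GFP, in which the protein is excited mainly near 400 nm before activation. Illumination with violet light converts it to a form that is strongly excited near 504 nm and emits green. The monomeric variant is meant to reduce the tendency of the tag to drive oligomerisation of its fusion partner. Constructs built in this vector are typically used for live-cell imaging in which a chosen subpopulation of a tagged protein is switched on in a defined region. That population is then followed over time to study protein localisation, movement, exchange between compartments or turnover.
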