>Addgene plasmid #54712 | mPA-GFP-N1 | depositor partial sequence | sequence record 85109 | insert sequence
GTGGATAGCGGTTTGACTCACGGGGATTTTCCAAGTCTCCACCCCCATTGACGTCAATGGGAGTTTGTTT
GGCACCAAAATCAACGGGACTTTCCAAAATGTCGTAACAACTCCGCCCCATTGACGCAAATGGGCGGTAG
GCGTGTACGGTGGGAGGTCTATATAAGCAGAGCTGGTTTAGTGAACCGTCAGATCCGCTAGCGCTACCGG
ACTCAGATCTCGAGCTCAAGCTTCGAATTCTGCAGTCGACGGTACCGCGGGCCCGGGATCCACCGGTCGC
CACCATGGTGAGCAAGGGCGAGGAGCTGTTCACCGGGGTGGTGCCCATCCTGGTCGAGCTGGACGGCGAC
GTAAACGGCCACAAGTTCAGCGTGTCCGGCGAGGGCGAGGGCGATGCCACCTACGGCAAGCTGACCCTGA
AGTTCATCTGCACCACCGGCAAGCTGCCCGTGCCCTGGCCCACCCTCGTGACCACCTTCAGCTACGGCGT
GCAGTGCTTCAGCCGCTACCCCGACCACATGAAGCAGCACGACTTCTTCAAGTCCGCCATGCCCGAAGGC
TACGTCCAGGAGCGCACCATCTTCTTCAAGGACGACGGCAACTACAAGACCCGCGCCGAGGTGAAGTTCG
AGGGCGACACCCTGGTGAACCGCATCGAGCTGAAGGGCATCGACTTCAAGGAGGACGGCAACATCCTGGG
GCACAAGCTGGAGTACAACTACAACAGCCACAACGTCTATATCATGGCCGACAAGCAGAAGAACGGCATC
AAGGCCAACTTCAAGATCCGCCACAACATCGAGGACGGCAGCGTGCAGCTCGCCGACCACTACCAGCAGA
ACACCCCCATCGGCGACGGCCCCGTGCTGCTGCCCGACAACCACTACCTGAGCCACCAGTCCAAGCTGAG
CAAAGACCCCAACGAGAAGCGCGATCACATGGTCCTGCTGGAGTTCGTGACCGCCGCCGGGATCACTCTC
GGCATGGACGAGCTGTACAAGTAAAGCGGCCGCGACTCTAGATCATAATCAGCCATACCACATTTGTAGA
GGTTTTACTTGCTTTAAAAACCTCCCACACCTCCCCTGACCTGAACATAAATGATGCATTGTGTGTAACT
TGTTATTGCAGCTATATGGTTACAATAAGCATACATCACAATTCACAATAAGCATTTTTCACTGCATCTA
GTGTGGTTGCCAACTCATCATG
