>Addgene plasmid #54712 | mPA-GFP-N1 | addgene partial sequence | sequence record 90479 | CMV-F 5'-CGCAAATGGGCGGTAGGCGTG-3'
GTGAACCGTCAGATCCGCTAGCGCTACCGGACTCAGATCTCGAGCTCAAGCTTCGAATTCTGCAGTCGAC
GGTACCGCGGGCCCGGGATCCACCGGTCGCCACCATGGTGAGCAAGGGCGAGGAGCTGTTCACCGGGGTG
GTGCCCATCCTGGTCGAGCTGGACGGCGACGTAAACGGCCACAAGTTCAGCGTGTCCGGCGAGGGCGAGG
GCGATGCCACCTACGGCAAGCTGACCCTGAAGTTCATCTGCACCACCGGCAAGCTGCCCGTGCCCTGGCC
CACCCTCGTGACCACCTTCAGCTACGGCGTGCAGTGCTTCAGCCGCTACCCCGACCACATGAAGCAGCAC
GACTTCTTCAAGTCCGCCATGCCCGAAGGCTACGTCCAGGAGCGCACCATCTTCTTCAAGGACGACGGCA
ACTACAAGACCCGCGCCGAGGTGAAGTTCGAGGGCGACACCCTGGTGAACCGCATCGAGCTGAAGGGCAT
CGACTTCAAGGAGGACGGCAACATCCTGGGGCACAAGCTGGAGTACAACTACAACAGCCACAACGTCTAT
ATCATGGCCGACAAGCAGAAGAACGGCATCAAGGCCAACTTCAAGATCCGCCACAACATCGAGGACGGCA
GCGTGCAGCTCGCCGACCACTACCAGCAGAACACCCCCATCGGCGACGGCCCCGTGCTGCTGCCCGACAA
CCACTACCTGAGCCACCAGTCCAAGCTGAGCAAAGACCCCAACGAGAAGCGCGATCACATGGTCCTGCTG
GAGTTCGTGACCGCCGCCGGGATCACTCTCGGCATGGACGAGCTGTACAAGTAAAGCGGCCGCGACTCTA
GATCATAATCAGCCATACCACATTTGTAGAGGTT
